Addgene plasmid #68666: pMpGWB401
Purpose: (Empty Backbone) Gateway binary vector designed for transgenic research with Marchantia polymorpha as well as other plants
Depositing lab: Takayuki Kohchi. Depositing organization: Kyoto University, Graduate School of Biostudies. Publication: Development of Gateway Binary Vector Series with Four Different Selection Markers for the Liverwort Marchantia polymorpha. Ishizaki K, Nishihama R, Ueda M, Inoue K, Ishida S, Nishimura Y, Shikanai T, Kohchi T. PLoS One. 2015 Sep 25;10(9):e0138876. doi: 10.1371/journal.pone.0138876. eCollection 2015. PONE-D-15-25288 PubMed 26406247.
Backbone
  Vector backbone: pMpGWB400
  Backbone manufacturer: Kohchi Lab., Kyoto University
  Backbone size (bp): 9287
  Modifications to backbone: Gateway cassette is cloned in the MCS.
  Vector type: Plant Expression
  Selectable markers: Neomycin (select with G418)
Growth in bacteria
  Bacterial resistance: Chloramphenicol and Spectinomycin, 25 & 50 μg/mL
  Growth temperature: 37°C
  Growth strain: DB3.1
  Copy number: High Copy
Gene/Insert
  Cloning method: Gateway Cloning
Resource information
  A portion of this plasmid was derived from a plasmid made by: The Gateway cassette was provided by Tsuyoshi Nakagawa at Shimane University, Japan.
Terms and licenses: Academic/Nonprofit Terms; Industry Terms: Not Available to Industry
How to cite: pMpGWB401 was a gift from Takayuki Kohchi (Addgene plasmid # 68666 ; http://n2t.net/addgene:68666 ; RRID:Addgene_68666)
