[The description below was written by a language model from this plasmid's Addgene catalogue record and pLannotate feature annotations shown in this document.]
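Description:
pMpGWB401 is an empty Gateway destination binary vector built on the pMpGWB400 backbone for Agrobacterium-mediated transformation of the liverwort Marchantia polymorpha, and usable in other plants as well. The annotated sequence is about 11 kb. Outside the T-DNA, the backbone carries a ColE1/pMB1-type origin with a bom site for high-copy maintenance in E. coli. It also has the pVS1 oriV, RepA and StaA functions, which support replication and stable inheritance in Agrobacterium. The aadA gene gives bacterial selection on spectinomycin/streptomycin.

Between the nopaline-type right and left T-DNA borders there are two units. The first is a Gateway cassette inserted in the multiple cloning site, within remnants of lacZα and lac promoter sequence. It consists of attR1, a chloramphenicol resistance gene, the ccdB gyrase toxin and attR2, followed by a NOS terminator. An LR reaction with an entry clone replaces the CmR–ccdB segment with the fragment of interest. ccdB counter-selects unrecombined vector, which is why the empty plasmid is kept in a ccdB-tolerant strain (DB3.1) under chloramphenicol plus spectinomycin. No plant promoter or tag is annotated upstream of attR1, so the entry fragment apparently has to supply its own promoter, as in genomic complementation or promoter-containing constructs. The record does not state this intended use explicitly. The second unit is the plant selection marker, nptII (NeoR/KanR) driven by an enhanced CaMV 35S promoter with a CaMV poly(A) signal, which allows selection of transformants with G418. According to the associated publication title, the vector belongs to a series offering four alternative selection markers.
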