Features (pLannotate 1.2.2; 27 found; start..end, strand, type, name):
     54..78      -  misc_feature   RB T-DNA repeat: right border repeat from nopaline C58 T-DNA
    144..298     -  CDS            lacZα (fragment): LacZα fragment of β-galactosidase; lacZ fragment
    323..447     +  protein_bind   attR1: mutant version of attR; recombination site for the Gateway® LR reaction LR Clonase™
    484..514     +  promoter       lac UV5 promoter: E. coli lac promoter with an "up" mutation
    538..567     +  promoter       cat promoter (fragment): promoter of the E. coli cat gene encoding chloramphenicol acetyltransferase
    568..1227    +  CDS            CmR: chloramphenicol acetyltransferase; cat; confers resistance to chloramphenicol
   1406..1564    +  CDS            ccdA (fragment): CCDA_ECO57 - Also known as H, letA. Experimental evidence at protein level: Swiss-Prot protein existence level 1. Antitoxin component of a type II toxin-antitoxin (TA) system which inhibits the post-segregational killing (PSK) of plasmid-free cells, also referred to as a plasmid addiction system. Binds to and blocks the activity of CcdB; will also remove bound CcdB protein from the CcdB-GyrA complex by forming a CcdA-CcdB complex, a process termed rejuvenation. Functions as a transcriptional corepressor for the ccdAB operon, repression also requires CcdB (By similarity). From Escherichia coli
   1569..1874    +  CDS            ccdB: CcdB, a bacterial toxin that poisons DNA gyrase; ccdB; Plasmids containing the ccdB gene cannot be propagated in standard E. coli strains.
   1915..2039    -  protein_bind   attR2: mutant version of attR; recombination site for the Gateway® LR reaction LR Clonase™
   2071..2323    +  terminator     NOS terminator: nopaline synthase terminator and poly(A) signal
   2379..2401    -  protein_bind   lac operator (fragment): The lac repressor binds to the lac operator to inhibit transcription in E. coli. This inhibition can be relieved by adding lactose or isopropyl-β-D-thiogalactopyranoside (IPTG). lac repressor encoded by lacI
   2405..2435    -  promoter       lac promoter: promoter for the E. coli lac operon
   2450..2471    -  protein_bind   CAP binding site: CAP binding activates transcription in the presence of cAMP. E. coli catabolite activator protein
   2556..2730    -  polyA_signal   CaMV poly(A) signal: cauliflower mosaic virus polyadenylation signal
   2787..3579    -  CDS            NeoR/KanR (fragment): aminoglycoside phosphotransferase from Tn5; aph(3')-II (or nptII); confers resistance to neomycin, kanamycin, and G418 (Geneticin®)
   3647..4323    -  promoter       CaMV 35S promoter (enhanced): cauliflower mosaic virus 35S promoter with a duplicated enhancer region
   4518..4542    -  misc_feature   LB T-DNA repeat: left border repeat from nopaline C58 T-DNA
   4801..4824    +  promoter       Pc promoter (fragment): intI1 (promoter lies within the coding sequence); class 1 integron promoter
   5000..5056    +  CDS            GmR (fragment): gentamycin acetyltransferase; aacC1; confers resistance to gentamycin
   5067..5854    +  CDS            SmR (fragment): aminoglycoside adenylyltransferase (Murphy, 1985); aadA; confers resistance to spectinomycin and streptomycin
   6100..6688    +  rep_origin     ori: high-copy-number ColE1/pMB1/pBR322/pUC origin of replication
   6874..7014    -  misc_feature   bom: basis of mobility region from pBR322
   7116..7155    -  CDS            rop (fragment): Rop protein, which maintains plasmids at low copy number; rop
   7358..7552    -  rep_origin     pVS1 oriV: origin of replication for the Pseudomonas plasmid pVS1 (Heeb et al., 2000)
   7618..8691    -  CDS            pVS1 RepA: replication protein from the Pseudomonas plasmid pVS1 (Heeb et al., 2000)
   9120..9749    -  CDS            pVS1 StaA: stability protein from the Pseudomonas plasmid pVS1 (Heeb et al., 2000)
  10309..10710   -  CDS            Y4CG_SINFN (fragment): Protein inferred from homology: Swiss-Prot protein existence level 3. From Sinorhizobium fredii (strain NBRC 101917 / NGR234).
>Addgene plasmid #68666 | pMpGWB401 | depositor full sequence | sequence record 152563 | pMpGWB401 sequence 10996 bps
TTTCACGCCCTTTTAAATATCCGATTATTCTAATAAACGCTCTTTTCTCTTAGGTTTACCCGCCAATATA
TCCTGTCAAACACTGATAGTTTAAACTGAAGGCGGGAAACGACAATCTGATCCAAGCTCAAGCTGCTCTA
GCATTCGCCATTCAGGCTGCGCAACTGTTGGGAAGGGCGATCGGTGCGGGCCTCTTCGCTATTACGCCAG
CTGGCGAAAGGGGGATGTGCTGCAAGGCGATTAAGTTGGGTAACGCCAGGGTTTTCCCAGTCACGACGTT
GTAAAACGACGGCCAGTGCCAAGCTTGGGTCTAGAGTTATCAACAAGTTTGTACAAAAAAGCTGAACGAG
AAACGTAAAATGATATAAATATCAATATATTAAATTAGATTTTGCATAAAAAACAGACTACATAATACTG
TAAAACACAACATATCCAGTCACTATGGCGGCCCCTCGAGGGGCCGCATTAGGCACCCCAGGCTTTACAC
TTTATGCTTCCGGCTCGTATAATGTGTGGATTTTGAGTTAGGATCCGTCGAGATTTTCAGGAGCTAAGGA
AGCTAAAATGGAGAAAAAAATCACTGGATATACCACCGTTGATATATCCCAATGGCATCGTAAAGAACAT
TTTGAGGCATTTCAGTCAGTTGCTCAATGTACCTATAACCAGACCGTTCAGCTGGATATTACGGCCTTTT
TAAAGACCGTAAAGAAAAATAAGCACAAGTTTTATCCGGCCTTTATTCACATTCTTGCCCGCCTGATGAA
TGCTCATCCGGAATTCCGTATGGCAATGAAAGACGGTGAGCTGGTGATATGGGATAGTGTTCACCCTTGT
TACACCGTTTTCCATGAGCAAACTGAAACGTTTTCATCGCTCTGGAGTGAATACCACGACGATTTCCGGC
AGTTTCTACACATATATTCGCAAGATGTGGCGTGTTACGGTGAAAACCTGGCCTATTTCCCTAAAGGGTT
TATTGAGAATATGTTTTTCGTCTCAGCCAATCCCTGGGTGAGTTTCACCAGTTTTGATTTAAACGTGGCC
AATATGGACAACTTCTTCGCCCCCGTTTTCACCATGGGCAAATATTATACGCAAGGCGACAAGGTGCTGA
TGCCGCTGGCGATTCAGGTTCATCATGCCGTTTGTGATGGCTTCCATGTCGGCAGAATGCTTAATGAATT
ACAACAGTACTGCGATGAGTGGCAGGGCGGGGCGTAAAGATCTGGATCCGGCTTACTAAAAGCCAGATAA
CAGTATGCGTATTTGCGCGCTGATTTTTGCGGTATAAGAATATATACTGATATGTATACCCGAAGTATGT
CAAAAAGAGGTATGCTATGAAGCAGCGTATTACAGTGACAGTTGACAGCGACAGCTATCAGTTGCTCAAG
GCATATATGATGTCAATATCTCCGGTCTGGTAAGCACAACCATGCAGAATGAAGCCCGTCGTCTGCGTGC
CGAACGCTGGAAAGCGGAAAATCAGGAAGGGATGGCTGAGGTCGCCCGGTTTATTGAAATGAACGGCTCT
TTTGCTGACGAGAACAGGGGCTGGTGAAATGCAGTTTAAGGTTTACACCTATAAAAGAGAGAGCCGTTAT
CGTCTGTTTGTGGATGTACAGAGTGATATTATTGACACGCCCGGGCGACGGATGGTGATCCCCCTGGCCA
GTGCACGTCTGCTGTCAGATAAAGTCCCCCGTGAACTTTACCCGGTGGTGCATATCGGGGATGAAAGCTG
GCGCATGATGACCACCGATATGGCCAGTGTGCCGGTCTCCGTTATCGGGGAAGAAGTGGCTGATCTCAGC
CACCGCGAAAATGACATCAAAAACGCCATTAACCTGATGTTCTGGGGAATATAAATGTCAGGCTCCCTTA
TACACAGCCAGTCTGCAGGTCGACCATAGTGACTGGATATGTTGTGTTTTACAGTATTATGTAGTCTGTT
TTTTATGCAAAATCTAATTTAATATATTGATATTTATATCATTTTACGTTTCTCGTTCAGCTTTCTTGTA
CAAAGTGGTTGATAACAGCGCTTAGAGCTCGAATTTCCCCGATCGTTCAAACATTTGGCAATAAAGTTTC
TTAAGATTGAATCCTGTTGCCGGTCTTGCGATGATTATCATATAATTTCTGTTGAATTACGTTAAGCATG
TAATAATTAACATGTAATGCATGACGTTATTTATGAGATGGGTTTTTATGATTAGAGTCCCGCAATTATA
CATTTAATACGCGATAGAAAACAAAATATAGCGCGCAAACTAGGATAAATTATCGCGCGCGGTGTCATCT
ATGTTACTAGATCGGGAATTGGTTCCGGAACCAATTCGTAATCATGGTCATAGCTGTTTCCTGTGTGAAA
TTGTTATCCGCTCACAATTCCACACAACATACGAGCCGGAAGCATAAAGTGTAAAGCCTGGGGTGCCTAA
TGAGTGAGCTAACTCACATTAGGCTGAATTAGGCGCGCCTATTTCTGAATTCAACACATTGCGGACGTTT
TTAATGTACTGAATTAACGCCGAATTAATTCGGGGGATCTGGATTTTAGTACTGGATTTTGGTTTTAGGA
ATTAGAAATTTTATTGATAGAAGTATTTTACAAATACAAATACATACTAAGGGTTTCTTATATGCTCAAC
ACATGAGCGAAACCCTATAGGAACCCTAATTCCCTTATCTGGGAACTACTCACACATTATTATGGAGAAA
CTCGAGCTTGTCGATCGACTCTAGCTAGAGGATCGATCCGAACCCCAGAGTCCCGCTCAGAAGAACTCGT
CAAGAAGGCGATAGAAGGCGATGCGCTGCGAATCGGGAGCGGCGATACCGTAAAGCACGAGGAAGCGGTC
AGCCCATTCGCCGCCAAGCTCTTCAGCAATATCACGGGTAGCCAACGCTATGTCCTGATAGCGGTCCGCC
ACACCCAGCCGGCCACAGTCGATGAATCCAGAAAAGCGGCCATTTTCCACCATGATATTCGGCAAGCAGG
CATCGCCATGTGTCACGACGAGATCCTCGCCGTCGGGCATGCGCGCCTTGAGCCTGGCGAACAGTTCGGC
TGGCGCGAGCCCCTGATGCTCTTCGTCCAGATCATCCTGATCGACAAGACCGGCTTCCATCCGAGTACGT
GCTCGCTCGATGCGATGTTTCGCTTGGTGGTCGAATGGGCAGGTAGCCGGATCAAGCGTATGCAGCCGCC
GCATTGCATCAGCCATGATGGATACTTTCTCGGCAGGAGCAAGGTGAGATGACAGGAGATCCTGCCCCGG
CACTTCGCCCAATAGCAGCCAGTCCCTTCCCGCTTCAGTGACAACGTCGAGCACAGCTGCGCAAGGAACG
CCCGTCGTGGCCAGCCACGATAGCCGCGCTGCCTCGTCCTGGAGTTCATTCAGGGCACCGGACAGGTCGG
TCTTGACAAAAAGAACCGGGCGCCCCTGCGCTGACAGCCGGAACACGGCGGCATCAGAGCAGCCGATTGT
CTGTTGTGCCCAGTCATAGCCGAATAGCCTCTCCACCCAAGCGGCCGGAGAACCTGCGTGCAATCCATCT
TGTTCAATCCCCATGGTCGATCGACAGATCTGCGAAAGCTCGAGAGAGATAGATTTGTAGAGAGAGACTG
GTGATTTCAGCGTGTCCTCTCCAAATGAAATGAACTTCCTTATATAGAGGAAGGGTCTTGCGAAGGATAG
TGGGATTGTGCGTCATCCCTTACGTCAGTGGAGATATCACATCAATCCACTTGCTTTGAAGACGTGGTTG
GAACGTCTTCTTTTTCCACGATGCTCCTCGTGGGTGGGGGTCCATCTTTGGGACCACTGTCGGCAGAGGC
ATCTTGAACGATAGCCTTTCCTTTATCGCAATGATGGCATTTGTAGGTGCCACCTTCCTTTTCTACTGTC
CTTTTGATGAAGTGACAGATAGCTGGGCAATGGAATCCGAGGAGGTTTCCCGATATTACCCTTTGTTGAA
AAGTCTCAATAGCCCTTTGGTCTTCTGAGACTGTATCTTTGATATTCTTGGAGTAGACGAGAGTGTCGTG
CTCCACCATGTTCACATCAATCCACTTGCTTTGAAGACGTGGTTGGAACGTCTTCTTTTTCCACGATGCT
CCTCGTGGGTGGGGGTCCATCTTTGGGACCACTGTCGGCAGAGGCATCTTGAACGATAGCCTTTCCTTTA
TCGCAATGATGGCATTTGTAGGTGCCACCTTCCTTTTCTACTGTCCTTTTGATGAAGTGACAGATAGCTG
GGCAATGGAATCCGAGGAGGTTTCCCGATATTACCCTTTGTTGAAAAGTCTCAATAGCCCTTTGGTCTTC
TGAGACTGTATCTTTGATATTCTTGGAGTAGACGAGAGTGTCGTGCTCCACCATGTTGGCAAGCTGCTCT
AGCCAATACGCAAACCGAATTCAGAAATAAATTCAGCCTAATTCGGCGTTAATTCAGTACATTAAAAACG
TCCGCAATGTGTTATTAAGTTGTCTAAGCGTCAATTTGTTTACACCACAATATATCCTGCCACCAGCCAG
CCAACAGCTCCCCGACCGGCAGCTCGGCACAAAATCACCACTCGATACAGGCAGCCCATCAGTCCGGGAC
GGCGTCAGCGGGAGAGCCGTTGTAAGGCGGCAGACTTTGCTCATGTTACCGATGCTATTCGGAAGAACGG
CAACTAAGCTGCCGGGTTTGAAACACGGATGATCTCGCGGAGGGTAGCATGTTGATTGTAACGATGACAG
AGCGTTGCTGCCTGTGATCAATTCGGGCACGAACCCAGTGGACATAAGCCTGTTCGGTTCGTAAGCTGTA
ATGCAAGTAGCGTATGCGCTCACGCAACTGGTCCAGAACCTTGACCGAACGCAGCGGTGGTAACGGCGCA
GTGGCGGTTTTCATGGCTTGTTATGACTGTTTTTTTGGGGTACAGTCTATGCCTCGGGCATCCAAGCAGC
AAGCGCGTTACGCCGTGGGTCGATGTTTGATGTTATGGAGCAGCAACGATGTTACGCAGCAGGGCAGTCG
CCCTAAAACAAAGTTAAACATCATGGGGGAAGCGGTGATCGCCGAAGTATCGACTCAACTATCAGAGGTA
GTTGGCGTCATCGAGCGCCATCTCGAACCGACGTTGCTGGCCGTACATTTGTACGGCTCCGCAGTGGATG
GCGGCCTGAAGCCACACAGTGATATTGATTTGCTGGTTACGGTGACCGTAAGGCTTGATGAAACAACGCG
GCGAGCTTTGATCAACGACCTTTTGGAAACTTCGGCTTCCCCTGGAGAGAGCGAGATTCTCCGCGCTGTA
GAAGTCACCATTGTTGTGCACGACGACATCATTCCGTGGCGTTATCCAGCTAAGCGCGAACTGCAATTTG
GAGAATGGCAGCGCAATGACATTCTTGCAGGTATCTTCGAGCCAGCCACGATCGACATTGATCTGGCTAT
CTTGCTGACAAAAGCAAGAGAACATAGCGTTGCCTTGGTAGGTCCAGCGGCGGAGGAACTCTTTGATCCG
GTTCCTGAACAGGATCTATTTGAGGCGCTAAATGAAACCTTAACGCTATGGAACTCGCCGCCCGACTGGG
CTGGCGATGAGCGAAATGTAGTGCTTACGTTGTCCCGCATTTGGTACAGCGCAGTAACCGGCAAAATCGC
GCCGAAGGATGTCGCTGCCGACTGGGCAATGGAGCGCCTGCCGGCCCAGTATCAGCCCGTCATACTTGAA
GCTAGACAGGCTTATCTTGGACAAGAAGAAGATCGCTTGGCCTCGCGCGCAGATCAGTTGGAAGAATTTG
TCCACTACGTGAAAGGCGAGATCACCAAGGTAGTCGGCAAATAATGTCTAGCTAGAAATTCGTTCAAGCC
GACGCCGCTTCGCGGCGCGGCTTAACTCAAGCGTTAGATGCACTAAGCACATAATTGCTCACAGCCAAAC
TATCAGGTCAAGTCTGCTTTTATTATTTTTAAGCGTGCATAATAAGCCCTACACAAATTGGGAGATATAT
CATGCATGACCAAAATCCCTTAACGTGAGTTTTCGTTCCACTGAGCGTCAGACCCCGTAGAAAAGATCAA
AGGATCTTCTTGAGATCCTTTTTTTCTGCGCGTAATCTGCTGCTTGCAAACAAAAAAACCACCGCTACCA
GCGGTGGTTTGTTTGCCGGATCAAGAGCTACCAACTCTTTTTCCGAAGGTAACTGGCTTCAGCAGAGCGC
AGATACCAAATACTGTCCTTCTAGTGTAGCCGTAGTTAGGCCACCACTTCAAGAACTCTGTAGCACCGCC
TACATACCTCGCTCTGCTAATCCTGTTACCAGTGGCTGCTGCCAGTGGCGATAAGTCGTGTCTTACCGGG
TTGGACTCAAGACGATAGTTACCGGATAAGGCGCAGCGGTCGGGCTGAACGGGGGGTTCGTGCACACAGC
CCAGCTTGGAGCGAACGACCTACACCGAACTGAGATACCTACAGCGTGAGCTATGAGAAAGCGCCACGCT
TCCCGAAGGGAGAAAGGCGGACAGGTATCCGGTAAGCGGCAGGGTCGGAACAGGAGAGCGCACGAGGGAG
CTTCCAGGGGGAAACGCCTGGTATCTTTATAGTCCTGTCGGGTTTCGCCACCTCTGACTTGAGCGTCGAT
TTTTGTGATGCTCGTCAGGGGGGCGGAGCCTATGGAAAAACGCCAGCAACGCGGCCTTTTTACGGTTCCT
GGCCTTTTGCTGGCCTTTTGCTCACATGTTCTTTCCTGCGTTATCCCCTGATTCTGTGGATAACCGTATT
ACCGCCTTTGAGTGAGCTGATACCGCTCGCCGCAGCCGAACGACCGAGCGCAGCGAGTCAGTGAGCGAGG
AAGCGGAAGAGCGCCTGATGCGGTATTTTCTCCTTACGCATCTGTGCGGTATTTCACACCGCATATGGTG
CACTCTCAGTACAATCTGCTCTGATGCCGCATAGTTAAGCCAGTATACACTCCGCTATCGCTACGTGACT
GGGTCATGGCTGCGCCCCGACACCCGCCAACACCCGCTGACGCGCCCTGACGGGCTTGTCTGCTCCCGGC
ATCCGCTTACAGACAAGCTGTGACCGTCTCCGGGAGCTGCATGTGTCAGAGGTTTTCACCGTCATCACCG
AAACGCGCGAGGCAGGGTGCCTTGATGTGGGCGCCGGCGGTCGAGTGGCGACGGCGCGGCTTGTCCGCGC
CCTGGTAGATTGCCTGGCCGTAGGCCAGCCATTTTTGAGCGGCCAGCGGCCGCGATAGGCCGACGCGAAG
CGGCGGGGCGTAGGGAGCGCAGCGACCGAAGGGTAGGCGCTTTTTGCAGCTCTTCGGCTGTGCGCTGGCC
AGACAGTTATGCACAGGCCAGGCGGGTTTTAAGAGTTTTAATAAGTTTTAAAGAGTTTTAGGCGGAAAAA
TCGCCTTTTTTCTCTTTTATATCAGTCACTTACATGTGTGACCGGTTCCCAATGTACGGCTTTGGGTTCC
CAATGTACGGGTTCCGGTTCCCAATGTACGGCTTTGGGTTCCCAATGTACGTGCTATCCACAGGAAAGAG
ACCTTTTCGACCTTTTTCCCCTGCTAGGGCAATTTGCCCTAGCATCTGCTCCGTACATTAGGAACCGGCG
GATGCTTCGCCCTCGATCAGGTTGCGGTAGCGCATGACTAGGATCGGGCCAGCCTGCCCCGCCTCCTCCT
TCAAATCGTACTCCGGCAGGTCATTTGACCCGATCAGCTTGCGCACGGTGAAACAGAACTTCTTGAACTC
TCCGGCGCTGCCACTGCGTTCGTAGATCGTCTTGAACAACCATCTGGCTTCTGCCTTGCCTGCGGCGCGG
CGTGCCAGGCGGTAGAGAAAACGGCCGATGCCGGGATCGATCAAAAAGTAATCGGGGTGAACCGTCAGCA
CGTCCGGGTTCTTGCCTTCTGTGATCTCGCGGTACATCCAATCAGCTAGCTCGATCTCGATGTACTCCGG
CCGCCCGGTTTCGCTCTTTACGATCTTGTAGCGGCTAATCAAGGCTTCACCCTCGGATACCGTCACCAGG
CGGCCGTTCTTGGCCTTCTTCGTACGCTGCATGGCAACGTGCGTGGTGTTTAACCGAATGCAGGTTTCTA
CCAGGTCGTCTTTCTGCTTTCCGCCATCGGCTCGCCGGCAGAACTTGAGTACGTCCGCAACGTGTGGACG
GAACACGCGGCCGGGCTTGTCTCCCTTCCCTTCCCGGTATCGGTTCATGGATTCGGTTAGATGGGAAACC
GCCATCAGTACCAGGTCGTAATCCCACACACTGGCCATGCCGGCCGGCCCTGCGGAAACCTCTACGTGCC
CGTCTGGAAGCTCGTAGCGGATCACCTCGCCAGCTCGTCGGTCACGCTTCGACAGACGGAAAACGGCCAC
GTCCATGATGCTGCGACTATCGCGGGTGCCCACGTCATAGAGCATCGGAACGAAAAAATCTGGTTGCTCG
TCGCCCTTGGGCGGCTTCCTAATCGACGGCGCACCGGCTGCCGGCGGTTGCCGGGATTCTTTGCGGATTC
GATCAGCGGCCGCTTGCCACGATTCACCGGGGCGTGCTTCTGCCTCGATGCGTTGCCGCTGGGCGGCCTG
CGCGGCCTTCAACTTCTCCACCAGGTCATCACCCAGCGCCGCGCCGATTTGTACCGGGCCGGATGGTTTG
CGACCGCTCACGCCGATTCCTCGGGCTTGGGGGTTCCAGTGCCATTGCAGGGCCGGCAGACAACCCAGCC
GCTTACGCCTGGCCAACCGCCCGTTCCTCCACACATGGGGCATTCCACGGCGTCGGTGCCTGGTTGTTCT
TGATTTTCCATGCCGCCTCCTTTAGCCGCTAAAATTCATCTACTCATTTATTCATTTGCTCATTTACTCT
GGTAGCTGCGCGATGTATTCAGATAGCAGCTCGGTAATGGTCTTGCCTTGGCGTACCGCGTACATCTTCA
GCTTGGTGTGATCCTCCGCCGGCAACTGAAAGTTGACCCGCTTCATGGCTGGCGTGTCTGCCAGGCTGGC
CAACGTTGCAGCCTTGCTGCTGCGTGCGCTCGGACGGCCGGCACTTAGCGTGTTTGTGCTTTTGCTCATT
TTCTCTTTACCTCATTAACTCAAATGAGTTTTGATTTAATTTCAGCGGCCAGCGCCTGGACCTCGCGGGC
AGCGTCGCCCTCGGGTTCTGATTCAAGAACGGTTGTGCCGGCGGCGGCAGTGCCTGGGTAGCTCACGCGC
TGCGTGATACGGGACTCAAGAATGGGCAGCTCGTACCCGGCCAGCGCCTCGGCAACCTCACCGCCGATGC
GCGTGCCTTTGATCGCCCGCGACACGACAAAGGCCGCTTGTAGCCTTCCATCCGTGACCTCAATGCGCTG
CTTAACCAGCTCCACCAGGTCGGCGGTGGCCCATATGTCGTAAGGGCTTGGCTGCACCGGAATCAGCACG
AAGTCGGCTGCCTTGATCGCGGACACAGCCAAGTCCGCCGCCTGGGGCGCTCCGTCGATCACTACGAAGT
CGCGCCGGCCGATGGCCTTCACGTCGCGGTCAATCGTCGGGCGGTCGATGCCGACAACGGTTAGCGGTTG
ATCTTCCCGCACGGCCGCCCAATCGCGGGCACTGCCCTGGGGATCGGAATCGACTAACAGAACATCGGCC
CCGGCGAGTTGCAGGGCGCGGGCTAGATGGGTTGCGATGGTCGTCTTGCCTGACCCGCCTTTCTGGTTAA
GTACAGCGATAACCTTCATGCGTTCCCCTTGCGTATTTGTTTATTTACTCATCGCATCATATACGCAGCG
ACCGCATGACGCAAGCTGTTTTACTCAAATACACATCACCTTTTTAGACGGCGGCGCTCGGTTTCTTCAG
CGGCCAAGCTGGCCGGCCAGGCCGCCAGCTTGGCATCAGACAAACCGGCCAGGATTTCATGCAGCCGCAC
GGTTGAGACGTGCGCGGGCGGCTCGAACACGTACCCGGCCGCGATCATCTCCGCCTCGATCTCTTCGGTA
ATGAAAAACGGTTCGTCCTGGCCGTCCTGGTGCGGTTTCATGCTTGTTCCTCTTGGCGTTCATTCTCGGC
GGCCGCCAGGGCGTCGGCCTCGGTCAATGCGTCCTCACGGAAGGCACCGCGCCGCCTGGCCTCGGTGGGC
GTCACTTCCTCGCTGCGCTCAAGTGCGCGGTACAGGGTCGAGCGATGCACGCCAAGCAGTGCAGCCGCCT
CTTTCACGGTGCGGCCTTCCTGGTCGATCAGCTCGCGGGCGTGCGCGATCTGTGCCGGGGTGAGGGTAGG
GCGGGGGCCAAACTTCACGCCTCGGGCCTTGGCGGCCTCGCGCCCGCTCCGGGTGCGGTCGATGATTAGG
GAACGCTCGAACTCGGCAATGCCGGCGAACACGGTCAACACCATGCGGCCGGCCGGCGTGGTGGTGTCGG
CCCACGGCTCTGCCAGGCTACGCAGGCCCGCGCCGGCCTCCTGGATGCGCTCGGCAATGTCCAGTAGGTC
GCGGGTGCTGCGGGCCAGGCGGTCTAGCCTGGTCACTGTCACAACGTCGCCAGGGCGTAGGTGGTCAAGC
ATCCTGGCCAGCTCCGGGCGGTCGCGCCTGGTGCCGGTGATCTTCTCGGAAAACAGCTTGGTGCAGCCGG
CCGCGTGCAGTTCGGCCCGTTGGTTGGTCAAGTCCTGGTCGTCGGTGCTGACGCGGGCATAGCCCAGCAG
GCCAGCGGCGGCGCTCTTGTTCATGGCGTAATGTCTCCGGTTCTAGTCGCAAGTATTCTACTTTATGCGA
CTAAAACACGCGACAAGAAAACGCCAGGAAAAGGGCAGGGCGGCAGCCTGTCGCGTAACTTAGGACTTGT
GCGACATGTCGTTTTCAGAAGACGGCTGCACTGAACGTCAGAAGCCGACTGCACTATAGCAGCGGAGGGG
TTGGATCAAAGTACTTTGATCCCGAGGGGAACCCTGTGGTTGGCATGCACATACAAATGGACGAACGGAT
AAACCT
