>Addgene plasmid #68666 | pMpGWB401 | addgene partial sequence | sequence record 152559 | CAT-R 5'-GCAACTGACTGAAATGCCTC-3'
TATCAACGGTGGTATATCCAGTGATTTTTTTCTCCATTTTAGCTTCCTTAGCTCCTGAAAATCTCGACGG
ATCCTAACTCAAAATCCACACATTATACGAGCCGGAAGCATAAAGTGTAAAGCCTGGGGTGCCTAATGCG
GCCCCTCGAGGGGCCGCCATAGTGACTGGATATGTTGTGTTTTACAGTATTATGTAGTCTGTTTTTTATG
CAAAATCTAATTTAATATATTGATATTTATATCATTTTACGTTTCTCGTTCAGCTTTTTTGTACAAACTT
GTTGATAACTCTAGACCCAAGCTTGGCACTGGCCGTCGTTTTACAACGTCGTGACTGGGAAAACCCTGGC
GTTACCCAACTTAATCGCCTTGCAGCACATCCCCCTTTCGCCAGCTGGCGTAATAGCGAAGAGGCCCGCA
CCGATCGCCCTTCCCAACAGTTGCGCAGCCTGAATGGCGAATGCTAGAGCAGCTTGAGCTTGGATCAGAT
TGTCGTTTCCCGCCTTCAGTTTAAACTATCAGTGTTTGACAGGATATATTGG
