>Addgene plasmid #68666 | pMpGWB401 | addgene partial sequence | sequence record 152560 | ccdB-Fwd 5'-GCATGATGACCACCGATATG-3'
CTGGGGAATATAAATGTCAGGCTCCCTTATACACAGCCAGTCTGCAGGTCGACCATAGTGACTGGATATG
TTGTGTTTTACAGTATTATGTAGTCTGTTTTTTATGCAAAATCTAATTTAATATATTGATATTTATATCA
TTTTACGTTTCTCGTTCAGCTTTCTTGTACAAAGTGGTTGATAACAGCGCTTAGAGCTCGAATTTCCCCG
ATCGTTCAAACATTTGG
